>Addgene plasmid #54771 | mRuby2-pBAD | addgene full sequence | sequence record 458428 | Addgene NGS Result
AAGAAACCAATTGTCCATATTGCATCAGACATTGCCGTCACTGCGTCTTTTACTGGCTCTTCTCGCTAAC
CAAACCGGTAACCCCGCTTATTAAAAGCATTCTGTAACAAAGCGGGACCAAAGCCATGACAAAAACGCGT
AACAAAAGTGTCTATAATCACGGCAGAAAAGTCCACATTGATTATTTGCACGGCGTCACACTTTGCTATG
CCATAGCATTTTTATCCATAAGATTAGCGGATACTACCTGACGCTTTTTATCGCAACTCTCTACTGTTTC
TCCATACCCGTTTTTTTGGGCTAGAAATAATTTTGTTTAACTTTAAGAAGGAGATATACATATGCGGGGT
TCTCATCATCATCATCATCATGGTATGGCTAGCATGACTGGTGGACAGCAAATGGGTCGGGATCTGTACG
AGAACCTGTACTTCCAGGGCTCGAGCATGGTGTCTAAGGGCGAAGAGCTGATCAAGGAAAATATGCGTAT
GAAGGTGGTCATGGAAGGTTCGGTCAACGGCCACCAATTCAAATGCACAGGTGAAGGAGAAGGCAATCCG
TACATGGGAACTCAAACCATGAGGATCAAAGTCATCGAGGGAGGACCCCTGCCATTTGCCTTTGACATTC
TTGCCACGTCGTTCATGTATGGCAGCCGTACTTTTATCAAGTACCCGAAAGGCATTCCTGATTTCTTTAA
ACAGTCCTTTCCTGAGGGTTTTACTTGGGAAAGAGTTACGAGATACGAAGATGGTGGAGTCGTCACCGTC
ATGCAGGACACCAGCCTTGAGGATGGCTGTCTCGTTTACCACGTCCAAGTCAGAGGGGTAAACTTTCCCT
CCAATGGTCCCGTGATGCAGAAGAAGACCAAGGGTTGGGAGCCTAATACAGAGATGATGTATCCAGCAGA
TGGTGGTCTGAGGGGATACACTCATATGGCACTGAAAGTTGATGGTGGTGGCCATCTGTCTTGCTCTTTC
GTAACAACTTACAGGTCAAAAAAGACCGTCGGGAACATCAAGATGCCCGGTATCCATGCCGTTGATCACC
GCCTGGAAAGGTTAGAGGAAAGTGACAATGAAATGTTCGTAGTACAACGCGAACACGCAGTTGCCAAGTT
CGCCGGGCTTGGTGGTGGGATGGACGAGCTGTACAAGTAAGAATTCGAAGCTTGGCTGTTTTGGCGGATG
AGAGAAGATTTTCAGCCTGATACAGATTAAATCAGAACGCAGAAGCGGTCTGATAAAACAGAATTTGCCT
GGCGGCAGTAGCGCGGTGGTCCCACCTGACCCCATGCCGAACTCAGAAGTGAAACGCCGTAGCGCCGATG
GTAGTGTGGGGTCTCCCCATGCGAGAGTAGGGAACTGCCAGGCATCAAATAAAACGAAAGGCTCAGTCGA
AAGACTGGGCCTTTCGTTTTATCTGTTGTTTGTCGGTGAACGCTCTCCTGAGTAGGACAAATCCGCCGGG
AGCGGATTTGAACGTTGCGAAGCAACGGCCCGGAGGGTGGCGGGCAGGACGCCCGCCATAAACTGCCAGG
CATCAAATTAAGCAGAAGGCCATCCTGACGGATGGCCTTTTTGCGTTTCTACAAACTCTTTTGTTTATTT
TTCTAAATACATTCAAATATGTATCCGCTCATGAGACAATAACCCTGATAAATGCTTCAATAATATTGAA
AAAGGAAGAGTATGAGTATTCAACATTTCCGTGTCGCCCTTATTCCCTTTTTTGCGGCATTTTGCCTTCC
TGTTTTTGCTCACCCAGAAACGCTGGTGAAAGTAAAAGATGCTGAAGATCAGTTGGGTGCACGAGTGGGT
TACATCGAACTGGATCTCAACAGCGGTAAGATCCTTGAGAGTTTTCGCCCCGAAGAACGTTTTCCAATGA
TGAGCACTTTTAAAGTTCTGCTATGTGGCGCGGTATTATCCCGTGTTGACGCCGGGCAAGAGCAACTCGG
TCGCCGCATACACTATTCTCAGAATGACTTGGTTGAGTACTCACCAGTCACAGAAAAGCATCTTACGGAT
GGCATGACAGTAAGAGAATTATGCAGTGCTGCCATAACCATGAGTGATAACACTGCGGCCAACTTACTTC
TGACAACGATCGGAGGACCGAAGGAGCTAACCGCTTTTTTGCACAACATGGGGGATCATGTAACTCGCCT
TGATCGTTGGGAACCGGAGCTGAATGAAGCCATACCAAACGACGAGCGTGACACCACGATGCCTGCAGCA
ATGGCAACAACGTTGCGCAAACTATTAACTGGCGAACTACTTACTCTAGCTTCCCGGCAACAATTAATAG
ACTGGATGGAGGCGGATAAAGTTGCAGGACCACTTCTGCGCTCGGCCCTTCCGGCTGGCTGGTTTATTGC
TGATAAATCTGGAGCCGGTGAGCGTGGGTCTCGCGGTATCATTGCAGCACTGGGGCCAGATGGTAAGCCC
TCCCGTATCGTAGTTATCTACACGACGGGGAGTCAGGCAACTATGGATGAACGAAATAGACAGATCGCTG
AGATAGGTGCCTCACTGATTAAGCATTGGTAACTGTCAGACCAAGTTTACTCATATATACTTTAGATTGA
TT
[125 nt withheld, positions 2593-2717]
C
[141 nt withheld, positions 2719-2859]
CCTTTGACGTTGGAGTCCACGTTCTTT
[37 nt withheld, positions 2887-2923]
ACCCTATCTCGGGCTATTCTTTTGATTTATAAGGGATTTTGCCGATTTCGGCCTATTGGTTAAAAAATGA
GCTGATTTAACAAAAATTTAACGCGAATTTTAACAAAATATTAACGTTTACAATTTAAAAGGATCTAGGT
GAAGATCCTTTTTGATAATCTCATGACCAAAATCCCTTAACGTGAGTTTTCGTTCCACTGAGCGTCAGAC
CCCGTAGAAAAGATCAAAGGATCTTCTTGAGATCCTTTTTTTCTGCGCGTAATCTGCTGCTTGCAAACAA
AAAAACCACCGCTACCAGCGGTGGTTTGTTTGCCGGATCAAGAGCTACCAACTCTTTTTCCGAAGGTAAC
TGGCTTCAGCAGAGCGCAGATACCAAATACTGTCCTTCTAGTGTAGCCGTAGTTAGGCCACCACTTCAAG
AACTCTGTAGCACCGCCTACATACCTCGCTCTGCTAATCCTGTTACCAGTGGCTGCTGCCAGTGGCGATA
AGTCGTGTCTTACCGGGTTGGACTCAAGACGATAGTTACCGGATAAGGCGCAGCGGTCGGGCTGAACGGG
GGGTTCGTGCACACAGCCCAGCTTGGAGCGAACGACCTACACCGAACTGAGATACCTACAGCGTGAGCTA
TGAGAAAGCGCCACGCTTCCCGAAGGGAGAAAGGCGGACAGGTATCCGGTAAGCGGCAGGGTCGGAACAG
GAGAGCGCACGAGGGAGCTTCCAGGGGGAAACGCCTGGTATCTTTATAGTCCTGTCGGGTTTCGCCACCT
CTGACTTGAGCGTCGATTTTTGTGATGCTCGTCAGGGGGGCGGAGCCTATGGAAAAACGCCAGCAACGCG
GCCTTTTTACGGTTCCTGGCCTTTTGCTGGCCTTTTGCTCACATGTTCTTTCCTGCGTTATCCCCTGATT
CTGTGGATAACCGTATTACCGCCTTTGAGTGAGCTGATACCGCTCGCCGCAGCCGAACGACCGAGCGCAG
CGAGTCAGTGAGCGAGGAAGCGGAAGAGCGCCTGATGCGGTATTTTCTCCTTACGCATCTGTGCGGTATT
TCACACCGCATCTGGTGCACTCTCAGTACAATCTGCTCTGATGCCGCATAGTTAAGCCAGTATACACTCC
GCTATCGCTACGTGACTGGGTCATGGCTGCGCCCCGACACCCGCCAACACCCGCTGACGCGCCCTGACGG
GCTTGTCTGCTCCCGGCATCCGCTTACAGACAAGCTGTGACCGTCTCCGGGAGCTGCATGTGTCAGAGGT
TTTCACCGTCATCACCGAAACGCGCGAGGCAGAAGGAGATGGCGCCCAACAGTCCCCCGGCCACGGGGCC
TGCCACCATACCCACGCCGAAACAAGCGCTCATGAGCCCGAAGTGGCGAGCCCGATCTTCCCCATCGGTG
ATGTCGGCGATATAGGCGCCAGCAACCGCACCTGTGGCGCCGGTGATGCCGGCCACGATGCGTCCGGCGT
AGAGGATCTGCTCATGTTTGACAGCTTATCATCGATGCATAATGTGCCTGTCAAATGGACGAAGCAGGGA
TTCTGCAAACCCTATGCTACTCCGTCAAGCCGTCAATTGTCTGATTCGTTACCAATTATGACAACTTGAC
GGCTACATCATTCACTTTTTCTTCACAACCGGCACGGAACTCGCTCGGGCTGGCCCCGGTGCATTTTTTA
AATACCCGCGAGAAATAGAGTTGATCGTCAAAACCAACATTGCGACCGACGGTGGCGATAGGCATCCGGG
TGGTGCTCAAAAGCAGCTTCGCCTGGCTGATACGTTGGTCCTCGCGCCAGCTTAAGACGCTAATCCCTAA
CTGCTGGCGGAAAAGATGTGACAGACGCGACGGCGACAAGCAAACATGCTGTGCGACGCTGGCGATATCA
AAATTGCTGTCTGCCAGGTGATCGCTGATGTACTGACAAGCCTCGCGTACCCGATTATCCATCGGTGGAT
GGAGCGACTCGTTAATCGCTTCCATGCGCCGCAGTAACAATTGCTCAAGCAGATTTATCGCCAGCAGCTC
CGAATAGCGCCCTTCCCCTTGCCCGGCGTTAATGATTTGCCCAAACAGGTCGCTGAAATGCGGCTGGTGC
GCTTCATCCGGGCGAAAGAACCCCGTATTGGCAAATATTGACGGCCAGTTAAGCCATTCATGCCAGTAGG
CGCGCGGACGAAAGTAAACCCACTGGTGATACCATTCGCGAGCCTCCGGATGACGACCGTAGTGATGAAT
CTCTCCTGGCGGGAACAGCAAAATATCACCCGGTCGGCAAACAAATTCTCGTCCCTGATTTTTCACCACC
CCCTGACCGCGAATGGTGAGATTGAGAATATAACCTTTCATTCCCAGCGGTCGGTCGATAAAAAAATCGA
GATAACCGTTGGCCTCAATCGGCGTTAAACCCGCCACCAGATGGGCATTAAACGAGTATCCCGGCAGCAG
GGGATCATTTTGCGCTTCAGCCATACTTTTCATACTCCCGCCATTCAGAG
Features (pLannotate 1.2.2; 17 found; start..end, strand, type, name):
      1..285     +  promoter       araBAD promoter: araBAD; promoter of the L-arabinose operon of E. coli; the araC regulatory gene is transcribed in the opposite direction (Guzman et al., 1995)
    312..334     +  RBS            RBS: efficient ribosome binding site from bacteriophage T7 gene 10 (Olins and Rangwala, 1989)
    354..374     +  CDS            capTEV™ (fragment): composite tag for in vivo biotinylation, TEV protease cleavage, and 6xHis tagging
    375..407     +  CDS            T7 tag (gene 10 leader): leader peptide from bacteriophage T7 gene 10 promotes efficient translation in E. coli
    447..1157    +  CDS            mRuby2: mRuby2 is a basic (constitutively fluorescent) red fluorescent protein published in 2012, derived from Entacmaea quadricolor. It has moderate acid sensitivity.
   1257..1372    +  ncRNA          5S rRNA: Accession: RF00001 - 5S ribosomal RNA
   1376..1462    +  terminator     rrnB T1 terminator: Escherichia coli rrnB; transcription terminator T1 from the E. coli rrnB gene
   1554..1581    +  terminator     rrnB T2 terminator: transcription terminator T2 from the E. coli rrnB gene
   1600..1691    +  promoter       AmpR promoter: bla
   1692..2552    +  CDS            AmpR: β-lactamase; bla; confers resistance to ampicillin, carbenicillin, and related antibiotics
   2594..2974    +  rep_origin     M13 ori (sequence partly withheld): M13 bacteriophage origin of replication; arrow indicates direction of (+) strand synthesis
   3160..3748    +  rep_origin     ori: high-copy-number ColE1/pMB1/pBR322/pUC origin of replication
   3934..4074    -  misc_feature   bom: basis of mobility region from pBR322
   4176..4215    -  CDS            rop (fragment): Rop protein, which maintains plasmids at low copy number; rop
   4216..4401    -  CDS            TcR (fragment): tetracycline efflux protein; tet; confers resistance to tetracycline
   4411..4429    +  promoter       tet promoter (fragment): E. coli promoter for tetracycline efflux protein gene
   4519..5397    -  CDS            araC: L-arabinose regulatory protein; araC
