[The description below was written by a language model from this plasmid's Addgene catalogue record and pLannotate feature annotations shown in this document.]
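Description:
mRuby2-pBAD is a bacterial expression plasmid built on a pBAD-type backbone for arabinose-inducible production of the red fluorescent protein mRuby2 in E. coli. It is catalogued as an empty backbone with no separate insert, since the fluorescent protein is considered part of the vector itself. The plasmid is maintained through a high-copy ColE1/pMB1-family origin and selected with ampicillin via the β-lactamase gene and its own promoter. An M13 phage origin is also present, along with leftovers of pBR322 ancestry: a bom mobilisation region and small fragments of rop, the tetracycline resistance gene and its promoter, none of which should be functional as markers. The catalogue lists the backbone as about 4.8 kb, whereas the sequenced record behind the feature table is 5,423 nt; the record does not explain the difference.

Expression is driven by the araBAD promoter, with the regulator araC encoded divergently on the opposite strand, so transcription is kept low without L-arabinose and switched on when it is added. Downstream lie a phage T7 gene 10 ribosome binding site, a short tag segment that the annotation software matched to part of a composite tag and that most likely corresponds to the 6xHis tag named in the catalogue, the T7 gene 10 leader peptide that aids translation, and then the mRuby2 coding sequence. A stretch of the rrnB region, including 5S rRNA sequence and the T1 and T2 terminators, ends the transcript.

The N-terminal histidine tag allows affinity purification of the recombinant protein. mRuby2 has a listed excitation of 559 nm and emission of 600 nm and was reported in work on bright green and red fluorescent proteins for improved FRET dynamic range. The plasmid is therefore suited to producing purified mRuby2 for characterisation or use as a fluorescence standard.
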