Addgene plasmid #54771: mRuby2-pBAD
Purpose: (Empty Backbone) Localization: Protein Expression Vector , Excitation: 559, Emission: 600
Depositing lab: Michael Davidson. Depositing organization: Florida State University, Tallahassee. Publication: Improving FRET dynamic range with bright green and red fluorescent proteins. Lam AJ, St-Pierre F, Gong Y, Marshall JD, Cranfill PJ, Baird MA, McKeown MR, Wiedenmann J, Davidson MW, Schnitzer MJ, Tsien RY, Lin MZ. Nat Methods. 2012 Sep 9. doi: 10.1038/nmeth.2171. PubMed 22961245.
Backbone
  Vector backbone: mRuby2-pBAD
  Backbone size (bp): 4800
  Vector type: Bacterial Expression
  Tag / fusion protein: mRuby2 (C terminal on backbone); 6xHis (N terminal on backbone)
Growth in bacteria
  Bacterial resistance: Ampicillin, 100 μg/mL
  Growth temperature: 37°C
  Growth strain: DH5alpha
  Copy number: High Copy
Gene/Insert
  Gene/Insert name: None
  Tag / fusion protein: mRuby2 (C terminal on backbone); 6xHis (N terminal on backbone)
Terms and licenses: Academic/Nonprofit Terms; Industry Terms
Depositor comments: Contains 6x-Histidine tag for protein purification. Excitation = 559; Emission = 600
How to cite: mRuby2-pBAD was a gift from Michael Davidson (Addgene plasmid # 54771 ; http://n2t.net/addgene:54771 ; RRID:Addgene_54771)
