>Addgene plasmid #54771 | mRuby2-pBAD | addgene partial sequence | sequence record 93466 | pBAD-F 5'-ATGCCATAGCATTTTTATCC-3'
ATCGCAACTCTCTACTGTTTCTCCATACCCGTTTTTTTGGGCTAGAAATAATTTTGTTTAACTTTAAGAA
GGAGATATACATATGCGGGGTTCTCATCATCATCATCATCATGGTATGGCTAGCATGACTGGTGGACAGC
AAATGGGTCGGGATCTGTACGAGAACCTGTACTTCCAGGGCTCGAGCATGGTGTCTAAGGGCGAAGAGCT
GATCAAGGAAAATATGCGTATGAAGGTGGTCATGGAAGGTTCGGTCAACGGCCACCAATTCAAATGCACA
GGTGAAGGAGAAGGCAATCCGTACATGGGAACTCAAACCATGAGGATCAAAGTCATCGAGGGAGGACCCC
TGCCATTTGCCTTTGACATTCTTGCCACGTCGTTCATGTATGGCAGCCGTACTTTTATCAAGTACCCGAA
AGGCATTCCTGATTTCTTTAAACAGTCCTTTCCTGAGGGTTTTACTTGGGAAAGAGTTACGAGATACGAA
GATGGTGGAGTCGTCACCGTCATGCAGGACACCAGCCTTGAGGATGGCTGTCTCGTTTACCACGTCCAAG
TCAGAGGGGTAAACTTTCCCTCCAATGGTCCCGTGATGCAGAAGAAGACCAAGGGTTGGGAGCCTAATAC
AGAGATGATGTATCCAGCAGATGGTGGTCTGAGGGGATACACTCATATGGCACTGAAAGTTGATGGTGGT
GGCCATCTGTCTTGCTCTTTCGTAACAACTTACAGGTCAAAAAAGACCGTCGGGAACATCAAGATGCCCG
GTATCCATGCCGTTGATCACCGCCTGGAAAGGTTAGAGGAAAGTGACAATGAAATGTTCGTAGTACAACG
CGAACACGCAGTTGCCAAGTTCGCCGGGCTTGGTGGTGGGATGGACGAGCTGTACAAGTAAG
