>Addgene plasmid #54771 | mRuby2-pBAD | analyzer sequence | sequence record 85168
TTTTTATCCATAAGATTAGCGGATACTACTGACGCTTTTATCGCAACTCTCTACTGTTTCTCCATACCCG
TTTTTTTGGGCTAGAAATAATTTTGTTTAACTTTAAGAAGGAGATATACATATGCGGGGTTCTCATCATC
ATCATCATCATGGTATGGCTAGCATGACTGGTGGACAGCAAATGGGTCGGGATCTGTACGAGAACCTGTA
CTTCCAGGGCTCGAGCATGGTGTCTAAGGGCGAAGAGCTGATCAAGGAAAATATGCGTATGAAGGTGGTC
ATGGAAGGTTCGGTCAACGGCCACCAATTCAAATGCACAGGTGAAGGAGAAGGCAATCCGTACATGGGAA
CTCAAACCATGAGGATCAAAGTCATCGAGGGAGGACCCCTGCCATTTGCCTTTGACATTCTTGCCACGTC
GTTCATGTATGGCAGCCGTACTTTTATCAAGTACCCGAAAGGCATTCCTGATTTCTTTAAACAGTCCTTT
CCTGAGGGTTTTACTTGGGAAAGAGTTACGAGATACGAAGATGGTGGAGTCGTCACCGTCATGCAGGACA
CCAGCCTTGAGGATGGCTGTCTCGTTTACCACGTCCAAGTCAGAGGGGTAAACTTTCCCTCCAATGGTCC
CGTGATGCAGAAGAAGACCAAGGGTTGGGAGCCTAATACAGAGATGATGTATCCAGCAGATGGTGGTCTG
AGGGGATACACTCATATGGCACTGAAAGTTGATGGTGGTGGCCATCTGTCTTGCTCTTTCGTAACAACTT
ACAGGTCAAAAAAGACCGTCGGGAACATCAAGATGCCCGGTATCCATGCCGTTGATCACCGCCTGGAAAG
GTTAGAGGAAAGTGACAATGAAATGTTCGTAGTACAACGCGAACACGCAGTTGCCAAGTTCGCCGGGCTT
GGTGGTGGGATGGACGAGCTGTACAAGTAAGAATTCGAAGCTTGGCTGTTTTGGCGGATGAGAGAAGATT
TTCAGCCTGATACAGATTAA
